Addgene plasmid #231214: CA173 CMVTO-mono-hIL10-R5A11M-rens-3GS-IL10Ra-c-myc
Purpose: CageIL-10-myc
Depositing lab: Xiaojing Gao. Depositing organization: Stanford University. Publication: Orthogonalized human protease control of secreted signals. Aldrete CA, Call CC, Sant'Anna LE, Vlahos AE, Pei J, Cong Q, Gao XJ. Nat Chem Biol. 2025 Jan 15. doi: 10.1038/s41589-024-01831-x. PubMed 39814991.
Backbone
  Vector backbone: CMVTO-FlpIn
  Vector type: Mammalian Expression
Growth in bacteria
  Bacterial resistance: Ampicillin, 100 μg/mL
  Growth temperature: 37°C
  Growth strain: DH5alpha
  Copy number: High Copy
Gene/Insert
  Gene/Insert name: mono-hIL10-R5A11M-rens-3GS-IL10Ra-c-myc
  Species: H. sapiens (human)
  Mutation: N36I, N110I, K117N, F129L
  Entrez Gene: IL10 (a.k.a. CSIF, GVHDS, IL-10, IL10A, TGIF)
  Cloning method: Ligation Independent Cloning
Terms and licenses: Academic/Nonprofit Terms; Industry Terms: Not Available to Industry
How to cite: CA173 CMVTO-mono-hIL10-R5A11M-rens-3GS-IL10Ra-c-myc was a gift from Xiaojing Gao (Addgene plasmid # 231214 ; http://n2t.net/addgene:231214 ; RRID:Addgene_231214)
