[The description below was written by a language model from this plasmid's Addgene catalogue record and pLannotate feature annotations shown in this document.]
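Description:
CA173 CMVTO-mono-hIL10-R5A11M-rens-3GS-IL10Ra-c-myc is a 6.5 kb mammalian expression plasmid built on a CMVTO-FlpIn backbone. In E. coli it replicates from a high-copy ColE1/pUC-type origin and is selected with ampicillin through the bla gene. The backbone also carries a fragment of the f1 origin and residual lac promoter/operator sequences. Downstream of the expression cassette lies an FRT site directly followed by a hygromycin resistance coding sequence and an SV40 polyadenylation signal. No complete promoter is annotated ahead of HygR, which fits the usual Flp-In design: Flp-mediated recombination into a genomic FRT landing pad places the marker behind a resident promoter, so hygromycin resistance reports correct single-copy integration.

The payload is driven by the CMV enhancer and promoter, followed by short tet operator matches. This corresponds to a "CMV-TO" arrangement, which is constitutive in ordinary cells and tetracycline/doxycycline-regulated in cells expressing the Tet repressor. The open reading frame encodes human IL-10 (named as a monomeric form, with recorded substitutions N36I, N110I, K117N and F129L) joined to a fragment of the IL-10 receptor alpha chain, and is terminated by the bGH polyadenylation signal. According to the construct name, the two parts are separated by a "rens" element and a 3GS linker, and the fusion ends in a c-myc tag; these short elements are not individually annotated and "rens" is not defined in the record. The stated purpose, "CageIL-10-myc", together with the associated work on protease control of secreted signals, suggests a caged cytokine whose tethered receptor domain masks IL-10 until the linker is cleaved, although the record does not spell out this mechanism.
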