Features (pLannotate 1.2.2; 23 found; start..end, strand, type, name):
    403..1263    -  CDS            AmpR: β-lactamase; bla; confers resistance to ampicillin, carbenicillin, and related antibiotics
   1264..1368    -  promoter       AmpR promoter: bla
   1427..1479    -  misc_feature   bom (fragment): basis of mobility region from pBR322
   1629..2008    +  enhancer       CMV enhancer: human cytomegalovirus immediate early enhancer
   2009..2212    +  promoter       CMV promoter: human cytomegalovirus (CMV) immediate early promoter
   2214..2233    +  promoter       PLtetO-1 promoter (fragment): modified phage lambda PL promoter with tet operator sites (Lutz and Bujard, 1997)
   2235..2254    +  promoter       PLtetO-1 promoter (fragment): modified phage lambda PL promoter with tet operator sites (Lutz and Bujard, 1997)
   2262..2295    +  promoter       TRE3GV promoter (fragment): 3rd-generation Tet-responsive promoter that can be activated by binding of Tet-On® 3G, optimized for retroviral and lentiviral vectors
   2385..2936    +  CDS            IL10: IL10_HUMAN - Experimental evidence at protein level: Swiss-Prot protein existence level 1. Major immune regulatory cytokine that acts on many cells of the immune system where it has profound anti-inflammatory functions, limiting excessive tissue disruption caused by inflammation. Mechanistically, IL10 binds to its heterotetrameric receptor comprising IL10RA and IL10RB leading to JAK1 and STAT2-mediated phosphorylation of STAT3 (PubMed:16982608). In turn, STAT3 translocates to the nucleus where it drives expression of anti-inflammatory mediators (PubMed:18025162). Targets antigen-presenting cel
   3027..3668    +  CDS            IL10RA (fragment): I10R1_HUMAN - Also known as IL10R. Experimental evidence at protein level: Swiss-Prot protein existence level 1. Cell surface receptor for the cytokine IL10 that participates in IL10-mediated anti-inflammatory functions, limiting excessive tissue disruption caused by inflammation. Upon binding to IL10, induces a conformational change in IL10RB, allowing IL10RB to bind IL10 as well (PubMed:16982608). In turn, the heterotetrameric assembly complex, composed of two subunits of IL10RA and IL10RB, activates the kinases JAK1 and TYK2 that are constitutively associated with IL10RA and IL10RB respecti
   3804..4028    +  polyA_signal   bGH poly(A) signal: bovine growth hormone polyadenylation signal
   4044..4067    +  polyA_signal   bGH poly(A) signal (fragment): bovine growth hormone polyadenylation signal
   4071..4092    +  promoter       SV40 promoter (fragment): SV40 enhancer and early promoter
   4113..4346    +  rep_origin     f1 ori (fragment) (sequence partly withheld): f1 bacteriophage origin of replication; arrow indicates direction of (+) strand synthesis
   4351..4398    +  protein_bind   FRT: FLP-mediated recombination occurs in the 8-bp core sequence TCTAGAAA (Turan and Bode, 2011). FLP recombinase from the Saccharomyces cerevisiae 2μ plasmid
   4406..5428    +  CDS            HygR: aminoglycoside phosphotransferase from E. coli; aph(4)-Ia; confers resistance to hygromycin
   5438..5563    +  CDS            ble (fragment): BLE_KLEPN - Experimental evidence at protein level: Swiss-Prot protein existence level 1. Binding protein with a strong affinity to the bleomycin family of antibiotics. Binds to CL990; an antimitotic-antibiotic compound. From Klebsiella pneumoniae.
   5558..5679    +  polyA_signal   SV40 poly(A) signal: SV40 polyadenylation signal
   5752..5768    -  protein_bind   lac operator: The lac repressor binds to the lac operator to inhibit transcription in E. coli. This inhibition can be relieved by adding lactose or isopropyl-β-D-thiogalactopyranoside (IPTG). lac repressor encoded by lacI
   5776..5806    -  promoter       lac promoter: promoter for the E. coli lac operon
   5821..5842    -  protein_bind   CAP binding site: CAP binding activates transcription in the presence of cAMP. E. coli catabolite activator protein
   5855..5947    -  CDS            lacI (fragment): lac repressor; lacI; The lac repressor binds to the lac operator to inhibit transcription in E. coli. This inhibition can be relieved by adding lactose or isopropyl-β-D-thiogalactopyranoside (IPTG).
   6130..232     -  rep_origin     ori (across the origin): high-copy-number ColE1/pMB1/pBR322/pUC origin of replication
>Addgene plasmid #231214 | CA173 CMVTO-mono-hIL10-R5A11M-rens-3GS-IL10Ra-c-myc | addgene full sequence | sequence record 459223 | Addgene NGS Result
TGGTAACAGGATTAGCAGAGCGAGGTATGTAGGCGGTGCTACAGAGTTCTTGAAGTGGTGGCCTAACTAC
GGCTACACTAGAAGAACAGTATTTGGTATCTGCGCTCTGCTGAAGCCAGTTACCTTCGGAAAAAGAGTTG
GTAGCTCTTGATCCGGCAAACAAACCACCGCTGGTAGCGGTGGTTTTTTTGTTTGCAAGCAGCAGATTAC
GCGCAGAAAAAAAGGATCTCAAGAAGATCCTTTGATCTTTTCTACGGGGTCTGACGCTCAGTGGAACGAA
AACTCACGTTAAGGGATTTTGGTCATGAGATTATCAAAAAGGATCTTCACCTAGATCCTTTTAAATTAAA
AATGAAGTTTTAAATCAATCTAAAGTATATATGAGTAAACTTGGTCTGACAGTTACCAATGCTTAATCAG
TGAGGCACCTATCTCAGCGATCTGTCTATTTCGTTCATCCATAGTTGCCTGACTCCCCGTCGTGTAGATA
ACTACGATACGGGAGGGCTTACCATCTGGCCCCAGTGCTGCAATGATACCGCGAGACCCACGCTCACCGG
CTCCAGATTTATCAGCAATAAACCAGCCAGCCGGAAGGGCCGAGCGCAGAAGTGGTCCTGCAACTTTATC
CGCCTCCATCCAGTCTATTAATTGTTGCCGGGAAGCTAGAGTAAGTAGTTCGCCAGTTAATAGTTTGCGC
AACGTTGTTGCCATTGCTACAGGCATCGTGGTGTCACGCTCGTCGTTTGGTATGGCTTCATTCAGCTCCG
GTTCCCAACGATCAAGGCGAGTTACATGATCCCCCATGTTGTGCAAAAAAGCGGTTAGCTCCTTCGGTCC
TCCGATCGTTGTCAGAAGTAAGTTGGCCGCAGTGTTATCACTCATGGTTATGGCAGCACTGCATAATTCT
CTTACTGTCATGCCATCCGTAAGATGCTTTTCTGTGACTGGTGAGTACTCAACCAAGTCATTCTGAGAAT
AGTGTATGCGGCGACCGAGTTGCTCTTGCCCGGCGTCAATACGGGATAATACCGCGCCACATAGCAGAAC
TTTAAAAGTGCTCATCATTGGAAAACGTTCTTCGGGGCGAAAACTCTCAAGGATCTTACCGCTGTTGAGA
TCCAGTTCGATGTAACCCACTCGTGCACCCAACTGATCTTCAGCATCTTTTACTTTCACCAGCGTTTCTG
GGTGAGCAAAAACAGGAAGGCAAAATGCCGCAAAAAAGGGAATAAGGGCGACACGGAAATGTTGAATACT
CATACTCTTCCTTTTTCAATATTATTGAAGCATTTATCAGGGTTATTGTCTCATGAGCGGATACATATTT
GAATGTATTTAGAAAAATAAACAAATAGGGGTTCCGCGCACATTTCCCCGAAAAGTGCCACCTGACGTCG
ACGGATCGGGAGATCTCCCGATCCCCTATGGTGCACTCTCAGTACAATCTGCTCTGATGCCGCATAGTTA
AGCCAGTATCTGCTCCCTGCTTGTGTGTTGGAGGTCGCTGAGTAGTGCGCGAGCAAAATTTAAGCTACAA
CAAGGCAAGGCTTGACCGACAATTGCATGAAGAATCTGCTTAGGGTTAGGCGTTTTGCGCTGCTTCGTAC
GGGCCAGATATACGCGTTGACATTGATTATTGACTAGTTATTAATAGTAATCAATTACGGGGTCATTAGT
TCATAGCCCATATATGGAGTTCCGCGTTACATAACTTACGGTAAATGGCCCGCCTGGCTGACCGCCCAAC
GACCCCCGCCCATTGACGTCAATAATGACGTATGTTCCCATAGTAACGCCAATAGGGACTTTCCATTGAC
GTCAATGGGTGGAGTATTTACGGTAAACTGCCCACTTGGCAGTACATCAAGTGTATCATATGCCAAGTAC
GCCCCCTATTGACGTCAATGACGGTAAATGGCCCGCCTGGCATTATGCCCAGTACATGACCTTATGGGAC
TTTCCTACTTGGCAGTACATCTACGTATTAGTCATCGCTATTACCATGGTGATGCGGTTTTGGCAGTACA
TCAATGGGCGTGGATAGCGGTTTGACTCACGGGGATTTCCAAGTCTCCACCCCATTGACGTCAATGGGAG
TTTGTTTTGGCACCAAAATCAACGGGACTTTCCAAAATGTCGTAACAACTCCGCCCCATTGACGCAAATG
GGCGGTAGGCGTGTACGGTGGGAGGTCTATATAAGCAGAGCTCTCCCTATCAGTGATAGAGATCTCCCTA
TCAGTGATAGAGATCGTCGACGAGCTCGTTTAGTGAACCGTCAGATCGCCTGGAGACGCCATCCACGCTG
TTTTGACCTCCATAGAAGACACCGGGACCGATCCAGCCTCCGGACTCTAGCGTTTAAACTTAAGCTTCGC
CACCATGCACTCCTCCGCGCTCTTGTGTTGCCTAGTTTTATTGACCGGAGTCCGCGCATCACCTGGGCAA
GGCACTCAGAGTGAAAATTCTTGCACTCACTTCCCTGGAATTCTCCCCAACATGCTCAGAGACCTGCGAG
ATGCTTTCTCTAGAGTCAAAACGTTCTTTCAAATGAAGGACCAGCTAGATAATCTTTTGCTGAAAGAGTC
CCTTCTCGAGGATTTTAAAGGCTATCTGGGCTGTCAGGCTCTTAGCGAGATGATACAGTTCTACCTCGAG
GAGGTGATGCCACAGGCTGAGAACCAAGACCCAGACATTAAAGCCCATGTAATCTCACTGGGGGAAAACC
TGAACACATTACGCCTGCGGCTGCGGAGGTGCCATAGGCTGCTGCCTTGTGAAAATGGTGGGGGCAGTGG
AGGCAAGAGCAAGGCCGTGGAACAGGTGAAGAATGCCTTTAATAAGCTGCAGGAAAAGGGGATCTACAAG
GCAATGAGCGAGTTTGATATATTCATCAACTATATCGAGGCCTACATGACCATGAAAATTCGTAACACCG
GCTATATTCACCCATTCCATCTGGTTATTCATAACGAGTCGGGCGGTGGGGGATCTGGTGGAGGGGGATC
AGGAGGTGGCGGATCCCATGGCACTGAGCTTCCATCTCCTCCTTCTGTATGGTTCGAAGCAGAGTTCTTC
CATCACATTCTGCATTGGACTCCCATTCCAAACCAATCGGAGAGCACCTGCTACGAAGTGGCTCTGTTAA
GATACGGCATTGAGTCTTGGAACAGCATCAGCAACTGCTCACAAACGCTCTCTTATGATTTGACCGCGGT
GACACTTGACCTCTACCACTCAAACGGCTATAGAGCCCGGGTTCGAGCCGTGGATGGCTCCCGACACTCC
AACTGGACCGTCACTAATACACGGTTTAGCGTGGACGAGGTGACCCTGACAGTGGGAAGTGTGAACCTCG
AAATTCATAACGGGTTTATTCTGGGAAAAATACAGCTGCCTCGTCCAAAGATGGCACCAGCCAACGACAC
GTACGAAAGCATTTTCAGCCACTTCCGGGAGTACGAAATCGCAATCCGCAAGGTACCGGGTAATTTTACT
TTTACCCACAAGAAGGTTAAGCACGAAAACTTCAGCTTGTTAACCTCTGGCGAGGTCGGAGAGTTTTGCG
TGCAAGTGAAGCCTAGCGTCGCTTCACGCTCCAATAAAGGTATGTGGAGTAAAGAGGAGTGCATCAGTCT
CACAAGGCAGTATTTTACGGTCACCAATGAGCAGAAGCTCATCAGCGAAGAGGACCTGACCGGTTAGGGC
CCGAACAAAAACTCATCTCAGAAGAGGATCTGAATAGCGCCGTCGACCATCATCATAATCATCATTGAGT
TTAAACCCGCTGATCAGCCTCGACTGTGCCTTCTAGTTGCCAGCCATCTGTTGTTTGCCCCTCCCCCGTG
CCTTCCTTGACCCTGGAAGGTGCCACTCCCACTGTCCTTTCCTAATAAAATGAGGAAATTGCATCGCATT
GTCTGAGTAGGTGTCATTCTATTCTGGGGGGTGGGGTGGGGCAGGACAGCAAGGGGGAGGATTGGGAAGA
CAATAGCAGGCATGCTGGGGATGCGGTGGGCTCTATGGAGATCTATCGATGTTCTGGGGATGCGGTGGGC
TCTATGGCTTCTGAGGCGGAAAGAACCAGCTGGGGCTCTAGGGGGTATCCCC
[124 nt withheld, positions 4113-4236]
C
[91 nt withheld, positions 4238-4328]
AGGGTGATGGTTCACGTACCTAGAAGTTCCTATTCCGAAGTTCCTATTCTCTAGAAAGTATAGGAACTTC
CTTGGCCAAAAAGCCTGAACTCACCGCGACGTCTGTCGAGAAGTTTCTGATCGAAAAGTTCGACAGCGTC
TCCGACCTGATGCAGCTCTCGGAGGGCGAAGAATCTCGTGCTTTCAGCTTCGATGTAGGAGGGCGTGGAT
ATGTCCTGCGGGTAAATAGCTGCGCCGATGGTTTCTACAAAGATCGTTATGTTTATCGGCACTTTGCATC
GGCCGCGCTCCCGATTCCGGAAGTGCTTGACATTGGGGAATTCAGCGAGAGCCTGACCTATTGCATCTCC
CGCCGTGCACAGGGTGTCACGTTGCAAGACCTGCCTGAAACCGAACTGCCCGCTGTTCTGCAGCCGGTCG
CGGAGGCCATGGATGCGATCGCTGCGGCCGATCTTAGCCAGACGAGCGGGTTCGGCCCATTCGGACCGCA
AGGAATCGGTCAATACACTACATGGCGTGATTTCATATGCGCGATTGCTGATCCCCATGTGTATCACTGG
CAAACTGTGATGGACGACACCGTCAGTGCGTCCGTCGCGCAGGCTCTCGATGAGCTGATGCTTTGGGCCG
AGGACTGCCCCGAAGTCCGGCACCTCGTGCACGCGGATTTCGGCTCCAACAATGTCCTGACGGACAATGG
CCGCATAACAGCGGTCATTGACTGGAGCGAGGCGATGTTCGGGGATTCCCAATACGAGGTCGCCAACATC
TTCTTCTGGAGGCCGTGGTTGGCTTGTATGGAGCAGCAGACGCGCTACTTCGAGCGGAGGCATCCGGAGC
TTGCAGGATCGCCGCGGCTCCGGGCGTATATGCTCCGCATTGGTCTTGACCAACTCTATCAGAGCTTGGT
TGACGGCAATTTCGATGATGCAGCTTGGGCGCAGGGTCGATGCGACGCAATCGTCCGATCCGGAGCCGGG
ACTGTCGGGCGTACACAAATCGCCCGCAGAAGCGCGGCCGTCTGGACCGATGGCTGTGTAGAAGTACTCG
CCGATAGTGGAAACCGACGCCCCAGCACTCGTCCGAGGGCAAAGGAATAGCACGTACTACGAGATTTCGA
TTCCACCGCCGCCTTCTATGAAAGGTTGGGCTTCGGAATCGTTTTCCGGGACGCCGGCTGGATGATCCTC
CAGCGCGGGGATCTCATGCTGGAGTTCTTCGCCCACCCCAACTTGTTTATTGCAGCTTATAATGGTTACA
AATAAAGCAATAGCATCACAAATTTCACAAATAAAGCATTTTTTTCACTGCATTCTAGTTGTGGTTTGTC
CAAACTCATCAATGTATCTTATCATGTCTGTATACCGTCGACCTCTAGCTAGAGCTTGGCGTAATCATGG
TCATAGCTGTTTCCTGTGTGAAATTGTTATCCGCTCACAATTCCACACAACATACGAGCCGGAAGCATAA
AGTGTAAAGCCTGGGGTGCCTAATGAGTGAGCTAACTCACATTAATTGCGTTGCGCTCACTGCCCGCTTT
CCAGTCGGGAAACCTGTCGTGCCAGCTGCATTAATGAATCGGCCAACGCGCGGGGAGAGGCGGTTTGCGT
ATTGGGCGCTCTTCCGCTTCCTCGCTCACTGACTCGCTGCGCTCGGTCGTTCGGCTGCGGCGAGCGGTAT
CAGCTCACTCAAAGGCGGTAATACGGTTATCCACAGAATCAGGGGATAACGCAGGAAAGAACATGTGAGC
AAAAGGCCAGCAAAAGGCCAGGAACCGTAAAAAGGCCGCGTTGCTGGCGTTTTTCCATAGGCTCCGCCCC
CCTGACGAGCATCACAAAAATCGACGCTCAAGTCAGAGGTGGCGAAACCCGACAGGACTATAAAGATACC
AGGCGTTTCCCCCTGGAAGCTCCCTCGTGCGCTCTCCTGTTCCGACCCTGCCGCTTACCGGATACCTGTC
CGCCTTTCTCCCTTCGGGAAGCGTGGCGCTTTCTCATAGCTCACGCTGTAGGTATCTCAGTTCGGTGTAG
GTCGTTCGCTCCAAGCTGGGCTGTGTGCACGAACCCCCCGTTCAGCCCGACCGCTGCGCCTTATCCGGTA
ACTATCGTCTTGAGTCCAACCCGGTAAGACACGACTTATCGCCACTGGCAGCAGCCAC
